>Addgene plasmid #245147 | pJAK125 | addgene full sequence | sequence record 498522 | Addgene NGS Result
TTGAGATCCTTTTTTTCTGCGCGTAATCTGCTGCTTGCAAACAAAAAAACCACCGCTACCAGCGGTGGTT
TGTTTGCCGGATCAAGAGCTACCAACTCTTTTTCCGAAGGTAACTGGCTTCAGCAGAGCGCAGATACCAA
ATACTGTTCTTCTAGTGTAGCCGTAGTTAGGCCACCACTTCAAGAACTCTGTAGCACCGCCTACATACCT
CGCTCTGCTAATCCTGTTACCAGTGGCTGCTGCCAGTGGCGATAAGTCGTGTCTTACCGGGTTGGACTCA
AGACGATAGTTACCGGATAAGGCGCAGCGGTCGGGCTGAACGGGGGGTTCGTGCACACAGCCCAGCTTGG
AGCGAACGACCTACACCGAACTGAGATACCTACAGCGTGAGCTATGAGAAAGCGCCACGCTTCCCGAAGG
GAGAAAGGCGGACAGGTATCCGGTAAGCGGCAGGGTCGGAACAGGAGAGCGCACGAGGGAGCTTCCAGGG
GGAAACGCCTGGTATCTTTATAGTCCTGTCGGGTTTCGCCACCTCTGACTTGAGCGTCGATTTTTGTGAT
GCTCGTCAGGGGGGCGGAGCCTATGGAAAAACGCCAGCAACGCGGCCTTTTTACGGTTCCTGGCCTTTTG
CTGGCCTTTTGCTCACATGTTCTTTCCTGCGTTATCCCCTGATTCTGTGGATAACCGTATTACCGCCTTT
GAGTGAGCTGATACCGCTCGCCGCAGCCGAACGACCGAGCGCAGCGAGTCAGTGAGCGAGGAAGCGGAAG
AGCGCCCAATACGCAGGGCCCCCTGCTTCGGGGTCATTATAGCGATTTTTTCGGTATATCCATCCTTTTT
CGCACGATATACAGGATTTTGCCAAAGGGTTCGTGTAGACTTTCCTTGGTGTATCCAACGGCGTCAGCCG
GGCAGGATAGGTGAAGTAGGCCCACCCGCGAGCGGGTGTTCCTTCTTCACTGTCCCTTATTCGCACCTGG
CGGTGCTCAACGGGAATCCTGCTCTGCGAGGCTGGCCGGCTACCGCCGGCGTAACAGATGAGGGCAAGCG
GATGGCTGATGAAACCAAGCCAACCAGGAAGGGCAGCCCACCTATCAAGGTGTACTGCCTTCCAGACGAA
CGAAGAGCGATTGAGGAAAAGGCGGCGGCGGCCGGCATGAGCCTGTCGGCCTACCTGCTGGCCGTCGGCC
AGGGCTACAAAATCACGGGCGTCGTGGACTATGAGCACGTCCGCGAGCTGGCCCGCATCAATGGCGACCT
GGGCCGCCTGGGCGGCCTGCTGAAACTCTGGCTCACCGACGACCCGCGCACGGCGCGGTTCGGTGATGCC
ACGATCCTCGCCCTGCTGGCGAAGATCGAAGAGAAGCAGGACGAGCTTGGCAAGGTCATGATGGGCGTGG
TCCGCCCGAGGGCAGAGCCATGACTTTTTTAGCCGCTAAAACGGCCGGGGGGTGCGCGTGATTGCCAAGC
ACGTCCCCATGCGCTCCATCAAGAAGAGCGACTTCGCGGAGCTGGTGAAGTACATCACCGACGAGCAAGG
CAAGACCGATCGGGCCCCCTGCAGGATAAAAAAATTGTAGATAAATTTTATAAAATAGTTTTATCTACAA
TTTTTTTATCAGGAAACAGCTATGACCGCGGCCGCTGTATCCATATGACCATGATTACGAATTCCCCGGA
TCGAGATAGTATATGATGCATATTCTTTAAATATAGATAAAGTTATAGAAGCAATAGAAGATTTAGGATT
TACTGTAATATAAATTACACTTTTAAAAAGTTTAAAAACATGATACAATAAGTTATGGTTGGAATTGTTA
TCCGCTCACAATTCCAACTTATGATTAAAATTTTAAGGAGGTGTATTTCATAATGTGTCGAATAACGCTT
TACAAACAATTATTAACGCCCGGTTACCAGGCGAAGAGGGGCTGTGGCAGATTCATCTGCAGGACGGAAA
AATCAGCGCCATTGATGCGCAATCCGGCGTGATGCCCATAACTGAAAACAGCCTGGATGCCGAACAAGGT
TTAGTTATACCGCCGTTTGTGGAGCCACATATTCACCTGGACACCACGCAAACCGCCGGACAACCGAACT
GGAATCAGTCCGGCACGCTGTTTGAAGGCATTGAACGCTGGGCCGAGCGCAAAGCGTTATTAACCCATGA
CGATGTGAAACAACGCGCATGGCAAACGCTGAAATGGCAGATTGCCAACGGCATTCAGCATGTGCGTACC
CATGTCGATGTTTCGGATGCAACGCTAACTGCGCTGAAAGCAATGCTGGAAGTGAAGCAGGAAGTCGCGC
CGTGGATTGATCTGCAAATCGTCGCCTTCCCTCAGGAAGGGATTTTGTCGTATCCCAACGGTGAAGCGTT
GCTGGAAGAGGCGTTACGCTTAGGGGCAGATGTAGTGGGGGCGATTCCGCATTTTGAATTTACCCGTGAA
TACGGCGTGGAGTCGCTGCATAAAACCTTCGCCCTGGCGCAAAAATACGACCGTCTCATCGACGTTCACT
GTGATGAGATCGATGACGAGCAGTCGCGCTTTGTCGAAACCGTTGCTGCCCTGGCGCACCATGAAGGCAT
GGGCGCACGAGTCACCGCCAGCCACACCACGGCAATGCACTCCTATAACGGGGCGTATACCTCACGCCTG
TTCCGCTTGCTGAAAATGTCCGGTATTAACTTTGTCGCCAACCCGCTGGTCAATATTCATCTGCAAGGAC
GTTTCGATACGTATCCAAAACGTCGCGGCATCACGCGCGTTAAAGAGATGCTGGAGTCCGGCATTAACGT
CTGCTTTGGTCACGATGATGTCTTCGATCCGTGGTATCCGCTGGGAACGGCGAATATGCTGCAAGTGCTG
CATATGGGGCTGCATGTTTGCCAGTTGATGGGCTACGGGCAGATTAACGATGGCCTGAATTTAATCACCC
ACCACAGCGCAAGGACGTTGAATTTGCAGGATTACGGCATTGCCGCCGGAAACAGCGCCAACCTGATTAT
CCTGCCGGCTGAAAATGGGTTTGATGCGCTGCGCCGTCAGGTTCCGGTACGTTATTCGGTACGTGGCGGC
AAGGTGATTGCCAGCACACAACCGGCACAAACCACCGTATATCTGGAGCAGCCAGAAGCCATCGATTACA
AACGTTGAACGACTGGGTTACAGCGAGCTTAGTTTAAAGGGCGAATTCCTAGAGTCGACGTCACGCGTCC
ATGGAGATCTCGAGGCCTGCAGACATGCAAGCTTGGCACTGGCCGTCGTTTTACAACGTCGTGACTGGGA
AAACCCTGGCGTTACCCAACTTAATCGCCTTGCAGCACATCCCCCTTTCGCCAGCTGGCGTAATAGCGAA
GAGGCCCGCACCGATCGCCCTTCCCAACAGTTGCGCAGCCTGAATGGCGAATGGCGCTAGCATAAAAATA
AGAAGCCTGCATTTGCAGGCTTCTTATTTTTATGGCGCGCCGTTCTGAATCCTTAGCTAATGGTTCAACA
GGTAACTATGACGAAGATAGCACCCTGGATAAGTCTGTAATGGATTCTAAGGCATTTAATGAAGACGTGT
ATATAAAATGTGCTAATGAAAAAGAAAATGCGTTAAAAGAGCCTAAAATGAGTTCAAATGGTTTTGAAAT
TGATTGGTAGTTTAATTTAATATATTTTTTCTATTGGCTATCTCGATACCTATAGAATCTTCTGTTCACT
TTTGTTTTTGAAATATAAAAAGGGGCTTTTTAGCCCCTTTTTTTTAAAACTCCGGAGGAGTTTCTTCATT
CTTGATACTATACGTAACTATTTCGATTTGACTTCATTGTCAATTAAGCTAGTAAAATCAATGGTTAAAA
AACAAAAAACTTGCATTTTTCTACCTAGTAATTTATAATTTTAAGTGTCGAGTTTAAAAGTATAATTTAC
CAGGAAAGGAGCAAGTTTTTTAATAAGGAAAAATTTTTCCTTTTAAAATTCTATTTCGTTATATGACTAA
TTATAATCAAAAAAATGAAAATAAACAAGAGGTAAAAACTGCTTTAGAGAAATGTACTGATAAAAAAAGA
AAAAATCCTAGATTTACGTCATACATAGCACCTTTAACTACTAAGAAAAATATTGAAAGGACTTCCACTT
GTGGAGATTATTTGTTTATGTTGAGTGATGCAGACTTAGAACATTTTAAATTACATAAAGGTAATTTTTG
CGGTAATAGATTTTGTCCAATGTGTAGTTGGCGACTTGCTTGTAAGGATAGTTTAGAAATATCTATTCTT
ATGGAGCATTTAAGAAAAGAAGAAAATAAAGAGTTTATATTTTTAACTCTTACAACTCCAAATGTAAAAA
GTTATGATCTTAATTATTCTATTAAACAATATAATAAATCTTTTAAAAAATTAATGGAGCGTAAGGAAGT
TAAGGATATAACTAAAGGTTATATAAGAAAATTAGAAGTAACTTACCAAAAGGAAAAATACATAACAAAG
GATTTATGGAAAATAAAAAAAGATTATTATCAAAAAAAAGGACTTGAAATTGGTGATTTAGAACCTAATT
TTGATACTTATAATCCTCATTTTCATGTAGTTATTGCAGTTAATAAAAGTTATTTTACAGATAAAAATTA
TTATATAAATCGAGAAAGATGGTTGGAATTATGGAAGTTTGCTACTAAGGATGATTCTATAACTCAAGTT
GATGTTAGAAAAGCAAAAATTAATGATTATAAAGAGGTTTACGAACTTGCGAAATATTCAGCTAAAGACA
CTGATTATTTAATATCGAGGCCAGTATTTGAAATTTTTTATAAAGCATTAAAAGGCAAGCAGGTATTAGT
TTTTAGTGGATTTTTTAAAGATGCACACAAATTGTACAAGCAAGGAAAACTTGATGTTTATAAAAAGAAA
GATGAAATTAAATATGTCTATATAGTTTATTATAATTGGTGCAAAAAACAATATGAAAAAACTAGAATAA
GGGAACTTACGGAAGATGAAAAAGAAGAATTAAATCAAGATTTAATAGATGGAATAGAAATAGATTAAAG
TGTAACTATACTTTATATATATATGATTAAAAAAATAAAAAACAACAGCCTATTAGGTTGTTGTTTTTTA
TTTTCTTTATTAATTTTTTTAATTTTTAGTTTTTAGTTCTTTTTTAAAATAAGTTTCAGCCTCTTTTTCA
ATATTTTTTAAAGAAGGAGTATTTGCATGAATTGCCTTTTTTCTAACAGACTTAGGAAATATTTTAACAG
TATCTTCTTGCGCCGGTGATTTTGGAACTTCATAACTTACTAATTTATAATTATTATTTTCTTTTTTAAT
TGTAACAGTTGCAAAAGAAGCTGAACCTGTTCCTTCAACTAGTTTATCATCTTCAATATAATATTCTTGA
CCTATATAGTATAAATATATTTTTATTATATTTTTACTTTTTTCTGAATCTATTATTTTATAATCATAAA
AAGTTTTACCACCAAAAGAAGGTTGTACTCCTTCTGGTCCAACATATTTTTTTACTATATTATCTAAATA
ATTTTTGGGAACTGGTGTTGTAATTTGATTAATCGAACAACCAGTTATACTTAAAGGAATTATAACTATA
AAAATATATAGGATTATCTTTTTAAATTTCATTATTGGCCTCCTTTTTATTAAATTTATGTTACCATAAA
AAGGACATAACGGGAATATGTAGAATATTTTTAATGTAGACAAAATTTTACATAAATATAAAGAAAGGAA
GTGTTTGTTTAAATTTTATAGCAAACTATCAAAAATTAGGGGGATAAAAATTTATGAAAAAAAGGTTTTC
GATGTTATTTTTATGTTTAACTTTAATAGTTTGTGGTTTATTTACAAATTCGGCCGGCCAGTGGGCAAGT
TGAAAAATTCACAAAAATGTGGTATAATATCTTTGTTCATTAGAGCGATAAACTTGAATTTGAGAGGGAA
CTTAGATGGTATTTGAAAAAATTGATAAAAATAGTTGGAACAGAAAAGAGTATTTTGACCACTACTTTGC
AAGTGTACCTTGTACCTACAGCATGACCGTTAAAGTGGATATCACACAAATAAAGGAAAAGGGAATGAAA
CTATATCCTGCAATGCTTTATTATATTGCAATGATTGTAAACCGCCATTCAGAGTTTAGGACGGCAATCA
ATCAAGATGGTGAATTGGGGATATATGATGAGATGATACCAAGCTATACAATATTTCACAATGATACTGA
AACATTTTCCAGCCTTTGGACTGAGTGTAAGTCTGACTTTAAATCATTTTTAGCAGATTATGAAAGTGAT
ACGCAACGGTATGGAAACAATCATAGAATGGAAGGAAAGCCAAATGCTCCGGAAAACATTTTTAATGTAT
CTATGATACCGTGGTCAACCTTCGATGGCTTTAATCTGAATTTGCAGAAAGGATATGATTATTTGATTCC
TATTTTTACTATGGGGAAATATTATAAAGAAGATAACAAAATTATACTTCCTTTGGCAATTCAAGTTCAT
CACGCAGTATGTGACGGATTTCACATTTGCCGTTTTGTAAACGAATTGCAGGAATTGATAAATAGTTAAC
TTCAGGTTTGTCTGTAACTAAAAACAAGTATTTAAGCAAAAACATCGTAGAAATACGGTGTTTTTTGTTA
CCCTAAATATATCTTGCCCAAATGTCAAAGCTGGTGGAATGGCTTTTGGTATAAAAAATGAAGTGGCAAG
AGAAGTTGTTCGTGAGGTAAGAAACATAACGAAACTGCCTTTAGTAATAAAATTATCACCCAATGCAGAA
GATATTGTAGGAATGGCAAAAGTTTGTGAAGAAGAAGGTGCTGATGGAGTTTCATTAGTTAATACTTTTA
AAGCAATGGCAATTGATATAAAAAATAGAAGACCAGTATTTGAAAATGTATATGCTGGATTATCTGGACC
AGCTATAAAACCTATAGCTTTGAGAATGGTACATGAAGTGTGTAAAAATGTAAATATACCTGTAATGGGA
ATGGGCGGAATAACTAAAGCCACAGATGCTATAGAGTTTATAATGGCAGGAGCTACTTGTATCCAAGTTG
GAACTGCAAATTTTATGAATCCTAGAATAGGTATTGAAATAATAGATGGGATTAATGAATTTATGGATAG
AGAAGGAATAAAAAGTTTAGACGAAATAAGAGGAATTATATAAGGTAGAATAAATAGTATTTTAAAGATA
AAAAATATAGATTAAATAAACAATAATTTTATAACATTAACATGGAGGAAAAATAATATGAGTAAAGTAG
ATGTAGTGGATATATTAAAGAAAAGTGATGCATTGTTGGAGGGACATTTTTTATTATCTTCAGGAAAACA
CAGTAATAGATACGTACAATGTGCAAAAGTATTAAGATTTCCAGAATATGCTGCTGAGGTATTAAGTACA
GTTGTTGAACAAATAAAAGACTTAGATATAGACTTAGTAGTAGGACCAGCTATGGGTGGAGTAATAGTTT
CTTATGAGTTAGGAAGACAATTAGGAAAAGAAGCTGTATTTACTGAGAGAAAAGACAATACAATGGAGTT
AAGAAGAGGATTTGAAGTTAAAAAAGGAGCAAAGATAATAATTGCTGAAGACGTTGTAACTACTGGTAAA
TCAACTATGGAGACAAAAAGAGTATTAGAAGCCTTAGGTGGAGAAGTTGTAGGTGTTGCATGTATAGCAG
ATAGAACTAATCATGATATAGGTATGCCTATATATAGTGCTATAAAACTTGATATTCAAGTTTATGAATC
TGATGAGTGTCCTTTATGTAAGGAAGGAAAATTACCAGTTGTTAAGCCTGGAAGTAGAGAGTTCAAGGAA
TTAGGGATGTAATAACGAATTCTGCATCAAGCTAGCATAAAAATAAGAAGCCTGCATTTGCAGGCTTCTT
ATTTTTATGGTACCGCGGCCGCATTATTAAAAAAAATTACAATTTTGTTACTTTTTTGTATACATAAATA
TTAAAAAAATAAAATATAAGAAAAAGTTTATATCTTTTGGTTAATTATTACAATAAGTCTCATTTATTGA
AATAATATCAAATATATATTATAATTGGTAAATAAGGAAAAAATAATAAGAGCTCGGACAATAGAAAAGG
AGGTACTTATATGGTAAGCAAGGGAGAAGCTGTTATAAAAGAATTTATGAGGTTTAAAGTTCACATGGAA
GGTAGTATGAACGGTCACGAGTTCGAGATAGAGGGTGAGGGTGAGGGTAGGCCATACGAGGGTACTCAGA
CTGCAAAATTGAAGGTAACTAAGGGAGGTCCTTTGCCATTTAGCTGGGACATATTATCACCTCAGTTTAT
GTATGGTTCTAGGGCATTTATTAAACATCCAGCAGACATTCCAGATTATTATAAGCAAAGCTTTCCTGAA
GGATTCAAGTGGGAAAGAGTTATGAATTTCGAGGACGGTGGTGCTGTTACAGTAACTCAAGACACATCAT
TGGAGGATGGTACACTTATTTACAAAGTGAAGCTTAGGGGTACAAATTTTCCACCTGATGGTCCAGTAAT
GCAAAAAAAAACTATGGGTTGGGAAGCTTCAACAGAAAGATTGTATCCTGAAGATGGAGTGCTTAAAGGT
GATATAAAAATGGCACTAAGATTGAAGGATGGAGGAAGGTATCTAGCAGACTTCAAAACAACATACAAGG
CAAAAAAGCCTGTGCAAATGCCAGGTGCATACAACGTGGATAGGAAGCTTGACATTACAAGTCACAATGA
GGACTATACAGTAGTGGAACAATATGAGAGAAGTGAAGGTAGGCATAGTACAGGTGGAATGGATGAATTA
TATAAGTAATGAATCAACAACTCTCCTGGCGCACCGGATCCTATAAGTTTTAATAAAACTTTAAATAGAA
AAAGGCTTCTCTCATGAGAAGTCTTTTTTATTTAAACTTAATTATTTATAGTGTTACTTAAAAAATGTAA
ATTTTTTAGAGTAAAAATTTGTAATATAACATATAACTTAAAAATAAAAAGCAGTTAGCCTTATAAATGA
AGGTTAGCTGTTTTTTTTGTTAAAAATATATTTACAAAATAAGAGATAGTAGCAGTACAATATAAGTATA
AGGTAAAAGTATTATATATTAGGGAGGGGTAAGTATGAAAAATCAATTAAATGAAAATCATAAAAAGGTT
GTATTTTTTGGAGTAGGTGCTGTAGGAGCTACTTTTGCAGAACAATTTTTTAACTCTAAATATGATTTTA
AAATTCTTTGTGATAATGAAAGAAAGAAAAGATATTTAGAAGAAGGATTTATAATAAATGGAAAAAGGTA
TGATTTTAATTATGTAACTAAAGATGAGTATAAACAAGAGGCTGATTTTATAATTATAGGTCTAAAATAT
AATAATTTAAAAGAAAATATAAAAGAATTAGATGGATTAGTTGGAAAAAATACAGTTATAATGTCTCTGC
TAAATGGAGTTGATAGCGAAGAGATAATAGGAGAAAGATTTGGAATTGGAAAAATGGTATATTCATATGT
TACCAATATAGATGCAAAGAAAATCAATAATAATATTATACACACTACTAATGGGATAATTGTATTTGGT
AACAAAGATAATAGTGAAGATAGAAAAACTAATATAATAACTGAAGTCTTTGATGATGTAAATATAGAAT
ATATTTTATCAAAAGATATTCAACGAGATATGTGGTGGAAGTACATGGTTAATATTGGTGTAAATCAAAC
TTCAGCTATACTTGGTGCACCTTATGGAGTTTTTCAGAGTTCTGAGCATTTAAGAGAATTAGCAAAATCT
GCAATGAGGGAAGTTGTTGCTATAGCACAAGCAAAAGACATATCTCTTACAGAAGATGATGTTGAAAATT
CATTACATAGAATACTAGAACATTCAAAAGAAGGAAGAACATCAATGCTTCAAGACGTGGAAGCTCATAG
ACCTACAGAAGTAGATATGTTTTCTAAGAATATCTGCAAACTTGGAAAAAAATATAGCATACCTACTCCT
ATAAATCAGACTTTATTTTATATGATAAAAGTAATTGAAAGTAGATTTTAAAGGGTATTTGTAAGAAATA
TTGATAATTATTGATTTTAAATTTTATTAATGTTATATACTATCCTTTTTGATAATCTCATGACCAAAAT
CCCTTAACGTGAGTTTTCGTTCCACTGAGCGTCAGACCCCGTAGAAAAGATCAAAGGATCTTC
Features (pLannotate 1.2.2; 13 found; start..end, strand, type, name):
      1..589     +  rep_origin     ori: high-copy-number ColE1/pMB1/pBR322/pUC origin of replication
    910..1019    +  oriT           oriT: incP origin of transfer
   1052..1423    +  CDS            traJ: oriT-recognizing protein; traJ
   1461..1553    +  CDS            traI (fragment): TRAI6_ECOLX - Experimental evidence at protein level: Swiss-Prot protein existence level 1. The initiation process of transfer DNA synthesis requires the interaction of at least three plasmid-specific components (TraH, I, and J) at the transfer origin resulting in the assembly of a specialised nucleoprotein complex - the relaxosome. Site- and strand-specific cleavage at the transfer origin is dependent on TraI and TraJ. From Escherichia coli.
   1581..1597    +  polyA_signal   OpIE-2 poly(A) signal (fragment): immediate-early gene 2 from the Orgyia pseudotsugata multicapsid nucleopolyhedrovirus; baculovirus polyadenylation signal
   1811..1835    -  protein_bind   lac operator: The lac repressor binds to the lac operator to inhibit transcription in E. coli. This inhibition can be relieved by adding lactose or isopropyl-β-D-thiogalactopyranoside (IPTG). lac repressor encoded by lacI
   1876..3158    +  CDS            codA (fragment): E. coli cytosine deaminase; codA; confers sensitivity to 5-fluorocytosine
   3257..3411    +  CDS            lacZα (fragment): LacZα fragment of β-galactosidase; lacZ fragment
   5956..6576    +  CDS            catP: CAT2_CLOPF - Protein inferred from homology: Swiss-Prot protein existence level 3. This enzyme is an effector of chloramphenicol resistance in bacteria. From Clostridium perfringens.
   6656..7174    +  CDS            pyrD (fragment): PYRDB_DESRM - Experimental evidence at protein level: Swiss-Prot protein existence level 1. Together with PyrK, also forms a metal reductase complex able to reduce Fe(III)-chelates to Fe(II)-chelates, as well as soluble Cr(VI) and U(VI), using NADH as electron donor. To a lesser extent, can also use NADPH as an electron donor. Is unable to reduce riboflavin and FMN with NADH as electron donor. May have an in vivo role in metal reduction in D.reducens, which is an organism capable of reducing contaminant heavy metals and radionuclides. From Desulfotomaculum reducens (strain MI-1).
   7268..7849    +  CDS            pyrE: PYRE_CLOD6 - Protein inferred from homology: Swiss-Prot protein existence level 3. Catalyzes the transfer of a ribosyl phosphate group from 5- phosphoribose 1-diphosphate to orotate, leading to the formation of orotidine monophosphate (OMP). From Clostridioides difficile (strain 630) (Peptoclostridium difficile).
   7976..7996    -  terminator     PGK1 terminator (fragment): S. cerevisae PGK1; transcription terminator for 3-phosphoglycerate kinase gene
   8131..8826    +  CDS            mScarlet-I: mScarlet-I is a basic (constitutively fluorescent) red fluorescent protein published in 2016, derived from synthetic construct. It is reported to be a rapidly-maturing monomer with moderate acid sensitivity.
