[The description below was written by a language model from this plasmid's Addgene catalogue record and pLannotate feature annotations shown in this document.]
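Description:
pJAK125 is a bacterial knock-in (allele-exchange) plasmid for Clostridioides difficile and related species. It is built on the pMTLSC-7215 backbone and is described as the parent vector pJAK081 carrying a Pcwp2-mScarlet-I cassette. In E. coli it is maintained at high copy from a ColE1/pUC-type origin and selected with chloramphenicol through catP, the Clostridium perfringens chloramphenicol acetyltransferase gene commonly used as a marker in clostridia. An incP oriT with traJ and a traI fragment allows the plasmid to be mobilised by conjugation from a suitable E. coli donor into the clostridial recipient. The backbone also carries E. coli codA, encoding cytosine deaminase, which confers sensitivity to 5-fluorocytosine and so provides counter-selection against cells that retain the plasmid after recombination. A lacZα fragment and a lac operator are also annotated. The very short hits to a baculovirus poly(A) signal and a yeast PGK1 terminator are probably spurious matches.

The payload is a synthetic cassette in which the Pcwp2 promoter drives mScarlet-I, a rapidly maturing monomeric red fluorescent protein. It was cloned between KpnI and BamHI sites. In the feature table the reporter lies just downstream of a pyrD fragment and a complete C. difficile pyrE gene. This layout suggests that pyr-locus sequence serves as homology for inserting the cassette into the chromosome next to pyrE, although the record does not name the integration site. About 2.5 kb between lacZα and catP is unannotated, and no clostridial replicon is identified in the table. The construct appears intended for making stable, chromosomally encoded red-fluorescent strains for imaging or as an expression reporter.
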