Addgene plasmid #245147: pJAK125
Purpose: pJAK081 carrying Pcwp2-mScarlet-I
Depositing lab: Robert Fagan. Depositing organization: University of Sheffield. Publication: A set of genetic tools for use in Clostridioides difficile and related species. Fisher H, de Lussy Kubisa L, Jakhmola A, Walker E, Kirk JA, Oatley P, Chaudhuri RR, Douce GR, Ormsby MJ, Fagan RP. Microbiology (Reading). 2026 Feb;172(2). doi: 10.1099/mic.0.001665. PubMed 41712450.
Backbone
  Vector backbone: pMTLSC-7215
  Backbone manufacturer: Nigel P Minton
  Vector type: Bacterial knock-in
Growth in bacteria
  Bacterial resistance: Chloramphenicol, 25 μg/mL
  Growth temperature: 37°C
  Growth strain: DH5alpha
  Copy number: High Copy
Gene/Insert
  Gene/Insert name: Pcwp2-mScarlet-I
  Species: Synthetic
  Promoter: Pcwp2
  Cloning method: Restriction Enzyme; 5′ cloning site KpnI (unknown if destroyed); 3′ cloning site BamHI (unknown if destroyed)
Resource information
  A portion of this plasmid was derived from a plasmid made by: Synthesised (IDT)
Terms and licenses: Academic/Nonprofit Terms; Industry Terms: Not Available to Industry
How to cite: pJAK125 was a gift from Robert Fagan (Addgene plasmid # 245147 ; http://n2t.net/addgene:245147 ; RRID:Addgene_245147)
